>Addgene plasmid #186784 | pSSa26 | addgene full sequence | sequence record 368242 | Addgene NGS Result
AGCTCCAGCTTTTGTTCCCTTTAGTGAGGGTTAATTGCGCGCTTGGCGTAATCATGGTCATAGCTGTTTC
CTGTGTGAAATTGTTATCCGCTCACAATTCCACACAACATACGAGCCGGAAGCATAAAGTGTAAAGCCTG
GGGTGCCTAATGAGTGAGCTAACTCACATTAATTGCGTTGCGCTCACTGCCCGCTTTCCAGTCGGGAAAC
CTGTCGTGCCAGCTGCATTAATGAATCGGCCAACGCGCGGGGAGAGGCGGTTTGCGTATTGGGCGCTCTT
CCGCTTCCTCGCTCACTGACTCGCTGCGCTCGGTCGTTCGGCTGCGGCGAGCGGTATCAGCTCACTCAAA
GGCGGTAATACGGTTATCCACAGAATCAGGGGATAACGCAGGAAAGAACATGTGAGCAAAAGGCCAGCAA
AAGGCCAGGAACCGTAAAAAGGCCGCGTTGCTGGCGTTTTTCCATAGGCTCCGCCCCCCTGACGAGCATC
ACAAAAATCGACGCTCAAGTCAGAGGTGGCGAAACCCGACAGGACTATAAAGATACCAGGCGTTTCCCCC
TGGAAGCTCCCTCGTGCGCTCTCCTGTTCCGACCCTGCCGCTTACCGGATACCTGTCCGCCTTTCTCCCT
TCGGGAAGCGTGGCGCTTTCTCATAGCTCACGCTGTAGGTATCTCAGTTCGGTGTAGGTCGTTCGCTCCA
AGCTGGGCTGTGTGCACGAACCCCCCGTTCAGCCCGACCGCTGCGCCTTATCCGGTAACTATCGTCTTGA
GTCCAACCCGGTAAGACACGACTTATCGCCACTGGCAGCAGCCACTGGTAACAGGATTAGCAGAGCGAGG
TATGTAGGCGGTGCTACAGAGTTCTTGAAGTGGTGGCCTAACTACGGCTACACTAGAAGAACAGTATTTG
GTATCTGCGCTCTGCTGAAGCCAGTTACCTTCGGAAAAAGAGTTGGTAGCTCTTGATCCGGCAAACAAAC
CACCGCTGGTAGCGGTGGTTTTTTTGTTTGCAAGCAGCAGATTACGCGCAGAAAAAAAGGATCTCAAGAA
GATCCTTTGATCTTTTCTACGGGGTCTGACGCTCAGTGGAACGAAAACTCACGTTAAGGGATTTTGGTCA
TGAGATTATCAAAAAGGATCTTCACCTAGATCCTTTTAAATTAAAAATGAAGTTTTAAATCAATCTAAAG
TATATATGAGTAAACTTGGTCTGACAGTTACCAATGCTTAATCAGTGAGGCACCTATCTCAGCGATCTGT
CTATTTCGTTCATCCATAGTTGCCTGACTCCCCGTCGTGTAGATAACTACGATACGGGAGGGCTTACCAT
CTGGCCCCAGTGCTGCAATGATACCGCGAGACCCACGCTCACCGGCTCCAGATTTATCAGCAATAAACCA
GCCAGCCGGAAGGGCCGAGCGCAGAAGTGGTCCTGCAACTTTATCCGCCTCCATCCAGTCTATTAATTGT
TGCCGGGAAGCTAGAGTAAGTAGTTCGCCAGTTAATAGTTTGCGCAACGTTGTTGCCATTGCTACAGGCA
TCGTGGTGTCACGCTCGTCGTTTGGTATGGCTTCATTCAGCTCCGGTTCCCAACGATCAAGGCGAGTTAC
ATGATCCCCCATGTTGTGCAAAAAAGCGGTTAGCTCCTTCGGTCCTCCGATCGTTGTCAGAAGTAAGTTG
GCCGCAGTGTTATCACTCATGGTTATGGCAGCACTGCATAATTCTCTTACTGTCATGCCATCCGTAAGAT
GCTTTTCTGTGACTGGTGAGTACTCAACCAAGTCATTCTGAGAATAGTGTATGCGGCGACCGAGTTGCTC
TTGCCCGGCGTCAATACGGGATAATACCGCGCCACATAGCAGAACTTTAAAAGTGCTCATCATTGGAAAA
CGTTCTTCGGGGCGAAAACTCTCAAGGATCTTACCGCTGTTGAGATCCAGTTCGATGTAACCCACTCGTG
CACCCAACTGATCTTCAGCATCTTTTACTTTCACCAGCGTTTCTGGGTGAGCAAAAACAGGAAGGCAAAA
TGCCGCAAAAAAGGGAATAAGGGCGACACGGAAATGTTGAATACTCATACTCTTCCTTTTTCAATATTAT
TGAAGCATTTATCAGGGTTATTGTCTCATGAGCGGATACATATTTGAATGTGGGGATCTCTAATGATGCA
ATTTTTGTTTTGTACACTAAGATTCTATTTCGGAACTCTTACCCATGTCATTATTTACTTTATTTTCATT
ATTGTAATTTTTTAAGCTTTTATTATGAATTATTTAAATACAATTCTTTTTGATCATGTGACAGACATCA
CTGAAAGATGTGCTCTGCGTTATTAGTCAGATTGAAATATACATTTTCATGTAGATATGATGTTCTTACT
TTAAATGTTGTTCCATTTGCTAGCTTAAATAGACGATATTATAAATTTAAGTATTCACTAAAAATCTGAC
CCATTAATGTTAGAATTAGTATTATTTTTTGTGATATTACATTTTTATATTTTGGATTTCAACCAATGCT
CTGCGATATGATTCAACAGAATAATATGTACAAGCTACTTTAATTCATATATACTAATAGATTCACAGAT
CCAGTACGACTGCAAGAATTTACGTTTTGTTTGAAATGGTAGTAGCTACACTAAATTAACAATGATCGAT
TAATCCACATCCACAGTGTGTAATCATCCTAATGAAAACAAGAATAACTACAAAAATGAATATAAACTTT
TTGCATGTTAGTCTAACCTGCTAAGAAACCATTATTATCATGACATTAACCTATAAAAATAGGCGTATCA
CGAGGCCCTTTCGTCTCGCGCGTTTCGGTGATGACGGTGAAAACCTCTGACACATGCAGCTCCCGGAGAC
GGTCACAGCTTGTCTGTAAGCGGATGCCGGGAGCAGACAAGCCCGTCAGGGCGCGTCAGCGGGTGTTGGC
GGGTGTCGGGGCTGGCTTAACTATGCGGCATCAGAGCAGATTGTACTGAGAGTGCACCATACCACCTTTT
CAATTCATCATTTTTTTTTTATTCTTTTTTTTGATTTCGGTTTCCTTGAAATTTTTTTGATTCGGTAATC
TCCGAACAGAAGGAAGAACGAAGGAAGGAGCACAGACTTAGATTGGTATATATACGCATATGTAGTGTTG
AAGAAACATGAAATTGCCCAGTATTCTTAACCCAACTGCACAGAACAAAAACCTGCAGGAAACGAAGATA
AATCATGTCGAAAGCTACATATAAGGAACGTGCTGCTACTCATCCTAGTCCTGTTGCTGCCAAGCTATTT
AATATCATGCACGAAAAGCAAACAAACTTGTGTGCTTCATTGGATGTTCGTACCACCAAGGAATTACTGG
AGTTAGTTGAAGCATTAGGTCCCAAAATTTGTTTACTAAAAACACATGTGGATATCGAATTCCTGCAGCC
CCTTTACCTCTATATCGTGTTCGTGCGTATTTCTTCCTCTATAATATGAAAAGAAAGGCAGTAGTCTTGA
TTTTCTATTCTTCCAAATATTACAAGAATACCCAGAACCACAAGAAGCAGAAGAAACTAACTGCTTTATA
TACTTAATTTCCCGCCACAAGCTCATCGCCCAGAAGTTTTTTTCAGTTTTTCACCTGACAATCTGGCAGC
TCGCTGAAAAATTTTCACCTGGGGTTGCCTGCTACGTAAAGTGATCACGTTTATGAATGGCACATTATAT
AGTGGCCCAGACGGTCTGATGGTAGTTCATGTAGTTAAGAATAAATACTCTGTTTGTGTGATTTCTATGT
GTACGTTATATATATAAATATTGTTGATGGTGGTAGCTGTGGGTTGTGTTCGGGGGATCTTTATTCCTTT
GCCCTCGGACGAGTGCTGGGGCGTCGGTTTCCACTATCGGCGAGTACTTCTACACAGCCATCGGTCCAGA
CGGCCGCGCTTCTGCGGGCGATTTGTGTACGCCCGACAGTCCCGGCTCCGGATCGGACGATTGCGTCGCA
TCGACCCTGCGCCCAAGCTGCATCATCGAAATTGCCGTCAACCAAGCTCTGATAGAGTTGGTCAAGACCA
ATGCGGAGCATATACGCCCGGAGCCGCGGCGATCCTGCAAGCTCCGGATGCCTCCGCTCGAAGTAGCGCG
TCTGCTGCTCCATACAAGCCAACCACGGCCTCCAGAAGAAGATGTTGGCGACCTCGTATTGGGAATCCCC
GAACATCGCCTCGCTCCAGTCAATGACCGCTGTTATGCGGCCATTGTCCGTCAGGACATTGTTGGAGCCG
AAATCCGCGTGCACGAGGTGCCGGACTTCGGGGCAGTCCTCGGCCCAAAGCATCAGCTCATCGAGAGCCT
GCGCGACGGACGCACTGACGGTGTCGTCCATCACAGTTTGCCAGTGATACACATGGGGATCAGCAATCGC
GCATATGAAATCACGCCATGTAGTGTATTGACCGATTCCTTGCGGTCCGAATGGGCCGAACCCGCTCGTC
TGGCTAAGATCGGCCGCAGCGATCGCATCCATGGCCTCCGCGACCGGCTGCAGAACAGCGGGCAGTTCGG
TTTCAGGCAGGTCTTGCAACGTGACACCCTGTGCACGGCGGGAGATGCAATAGGTCAGGCTCTCGCTGAA
TTCCCCAATGTCAAGCACTTCCGGAATCGGGAGCGCGGCCGATGCAAAGTGCCGATAAACATAACGATCT
TTGTAGAAACCATCGGCGCAGCTATTTACCCGCAGGACATATCCACGCCCTCCTACATCGAAGCTGAAAG
CACGAGATTCTTCGCCCTCCGAGAGCTGCATCAGGTCGGAGACGCTGTCGAACTTTTCGATCAGAAACTT
CTCGACAGACGTCGCGGTGAGTTCAGGCTTTTTACCCATAGATCCACTAGATGTTTTATATTTGTTGTAA
AAAGTAGATAATTACTTCCTTGATGATCTGTAAAAAAGAGAAAAAGAAAGCATCTAAGAACTTGAAAAAC
TACGAATTAGAAAAGACCAAATATGTATTTCTTGCATTGACCAATTTATGCAAGTTTATATATATGTAAA
TGTAAGTTTCACGAGGTTCTACTAAACTAAACCACCCCCTTGGTTAGAAGAAAAGAGTGTGTGAGAACAG
GCTGTTGTTGTCACACGATTCGGACAATTCTGTTTGAAAGGGAGAGAGTAACAGTACGATCGAACGAACT
TTGCTCTGGAGATCACAGTGGGCATCATAGCATGTGGTACTAAACCCTTTCCCGCCATTCCAGAACCTTC
GATTGCTTGTTACAAAACCTGTGAGCCGTCGCTAGGACCTTGTTGTGTGACGAAATTGGAAGCTGCAATC
AATAGGAAGACAGGAAGTCGAGCGTGTCTGGGTTTTTTCAGTTTTGTTCTTTTTGCAAACAAATCACGAG
CGACGGTAATTTCTTTCTCGATAAGAGGCCACGTGCTTTATGGGGGGGATCGAAGTTCCTATTCTCTAGA
ATGCATGTATACTAAACTCACAAATTAGAGCTTCAATTTAATTATATCAGTTATTACCCTATGCGGTGTG
AAATACCGCACAGATGCGTAAGGAGAAAATACCGCATCAGGAAATTGTAAGCGTTAATATTTTGTTAAAA
TTCGCGTTAAATTTTTGTTAAATCAGCTCATTTTTTAACCAATAGGCCGAAATCGGCAAAATCCCTTATA
AATCAAAAGAATAGACCGAGATAGGGT
[37 nt withheld, positions 5698-5734]
AAAGAACGTGGACTCCAACGTCAAAGG
[49 nt withheld, positions 5762-5810]
T
[91 nt withheld, positions 5812-5902]
G
[124 nt withheld, positions 5904-6027]
CCATTCGCCATTCAGGCTGCGCAACTGTTGGGAAGGGCGATCGGTGCGGGCCTCTTCGCTATTACGCCAG
CTGGCGAAAGGGGGATGTGCTGCAAGGCGATTAAGTTGGGTAACGCCAGGGTTTTCCCAGTCACGACGTT
GTAAAACGACGGCCAGTGAGCGCGCGTAATACGACTCACTATAGGGCGAATTGGGTACCTTTACCTCTAT
ATCGTGTTCGTGCGTATTTCTTCCTCTATAATATGAAAAGAAAGGCAGTAGTCTTGATTTTCTATTCTTC
CAAATATTACAAGAATACCCAGAACCACAAGAAGCAGAAGAAACTAACTGCTTTATATACTTAATTTCCC
GCCACAAGCTCATCGCCCAGAAGTTTTTTTCAGTTTTTCACCTGACAATCTGGCAGCTCGCTGAAAAATT
TTCACCTGGGGTTGCCTGCTACGTAAAGTGATCACGTTTATGAATGGCACATTATATAGTGGCCCAGACG
GTCTGATGGTAGTTCATGTAGTTAAGAATAAATACTCTGTTTGTGTGATTTCTATGTGTACGTTATATAT
ATAAATATTGTTGATGGTGGTAGCTGTGGGTTGTGTTCTCGACCGGGGGATCCTTATTCCTTCTTTGGAT
TTGGTGGAGTATCTTCATCATCGAACAAGTAATTATAAACATCATCCATAGTAGTAGTATTAAACATACC
AGTAGTAATACCGAAAGCATTATAAGCAGTTTGATCAGTCCAACCTGGAGACAATGGCTTAGAATTGTTA
CCATCATCAATCTTAGAAGCAGTAATTTCGTTGTTCATAAAATTGTCATGAACATTAGAAGAAGCAATTG
GTTGAGACAAAGCTTGAGAGTTAGTTTGAGTAGTGATCAAGTTTGGACCATTAGAAGAGTTAGTGAAAGT
GAAAGACAAAGAAGAGTCAGCGATGTTACCAGATTGATTAAAATTAGCAGCTGTACCCAATTCAACCTTT
CTCTTCTTTTTTGGAGGCTCTGGGATCAACTCAGCCTTATCAGAAGCTTCCAAAGAACCAGATTCGCATT
TCAATTGCTTCTCCAAACCACAGATAATCAATTCCAAACCAAACAAAAAAGCTGGCTCTGCACCCTGTCT
GTCGAACAATTCTATAGCCTGTTTCAACAATGGAGGCATAGAGTCTGTTGTAGGTGTTTCTCTCTCTTCT
TTTGCAACCTGATGCTCTTGCTCTTCCAAAACGCAACCCAAAGTAAAATGACCAACAGCAGACAAAGCAT
ACAATGCATTTTCCAAAGAGAAACCCTGTTGACACAAAAAAGCCAATTGATTTTCCAATGTTTCATACTG
TTTTTCTGTAGGTCTTGTACCCAAATGAACCTTAGCACCATCTCTGTGAGACAACAATGCACATCTGTAA
GACTTAGCGTTGTTTCTCAAAAAGTCTTGCCAAGACTCAGGCTCCAATGGACAAGAGTGTGTGTGATGTC
TATCCAACATTTCTATTGGCAATGCATCCAACAATGCTCTTTTATTTTTAACGTGCCAGTACAATGTAGG
CTGCTCAACACCCAATTTTTGTGCCAATTTTCTAGTAGTCAAACCTTCTATACCAACACCGTTCAACAAC
TCCAAAGCACCATTAATTATTTTAGATTTGTCCAATCTAGACATTTTACTAGTTCTAGATGTTTTATATT
TGTTGTAAAAAGTAGATAATTACTTCCTTGATGATCTGTAAAAAAGAGAAAAAGAAAGCATCTAAGAACT
TGAAAAACTACGAATTAGAAAAGACCAAATATGTATTTCTTGCATTGACCAATTTATGCAAGTTTATATA
TATGTAAATGTAAGTTTCACGAGGTTCTACTAAACTAAACCACCCCCTTGGTTAGAAGAAAAGAGTGTGT
GAGAACAGGCTGTTGTTGTCACACGATTCGGACAATTCTGTTTGAAAGGGAGAGAGTAACAGTACGATCG
AACGAACTTTGCTCTGGAGATCACAGTGGGCATCATAGCATGTGGTACTAAACCCTTTCCCGCCATTCCA
GAACCTTCGATTGCTTGTTACAAAACCTGTGAGCCGTCGCTAGGACCTTGTTGTGTGACGAAATTGGAAG
CTGCAATCAATAGGAAGACAGGAAGTCGAGCGTGTCTGGGTTTTTTCAGTTTTGTTCTTTTTGCAAACAA
ATCACGAGCGACGGTAATTTCTTTCTCGATAAGAGGCCACGTGCTTTATGG
Features (pLannotate 1.2.2; 21 found; start..end, strand, type, name):
     18..36      -  promoter       T3 promoter: promoter for bacteriophage T3 RNA polymerase
     81..97      -  protein_bind   lac operator: The lac repressor binds to the lac operator to inhibit transcription in E. coli. This inhibition can be relieved by adding lactose or isopropyl-β-D-thiogalactopyranoside (IPTG). lac repressor encoded by lacI
    105..135     -  promoter       lac promoter: promoter for the E. coli lac operon
    150..171     -  protein_bind   CAP binding site: CAP binding activates transcription in the presence of cAMP. E. coli catabolite activator protein
    184..276     -  CDS            lacI (fragment): lac repressor; lacI; The lac repressor binds to the lac operator to inhibit transcription in E. coli. This inhibition can be relieved by adding lactose or isopropyl-β-D-thiogalactopyranoside (IPTG).
    459..1047    -  rep_origin     ori: high-copy-number ColE1/pMB1/pBR322/pUC origin of replication
   1218..2078    -  CDS            AmpR: β-lactamase; bla; confers resistance to ampicillin, carbenicillin, and related antibiotics
   2079..2150    -  promoter       AmpR promoter: bla
   2815..2850    +  CDS            rop (fragment): Rop protein, which maintains plasmids at low copy number; rop
   2952..3001    +  misc_feature   bom (fragment): basis of mobility region from pBR322
   3009..3224    +  promoter       URA3 promoter: S. cerevisiae URA3
   3225..3416    +  CDS            URA3 (fragment): orotidine-5'-phosphate decarboxylase, required for uracil biosynthesis; S. cerevisiae URA3; yeast auxotrophic marker, counterselectable with 5-fluoroorotic acid (5-FOA)
   3842..4863    -  CDS            HygR (fragment): aminoglycoside phosphotransferase from E. coli; aph(4)-Ia; confers resistance to hygromycin
   5442..5461    +  protein_bind   FRT (minimal) (fragment): supports FLP-mediated excision but not integration (Turan and Bode, 2011) FLP recombinase from the Saccharomyces cerevisiae 2μ plasmid
   5520..5571    +  misc_feature   bom (fragment): basis of mobility region from pBR322
   5599..6027    -  rep_origin     f1 ori (sequence partly withheld): f1 bacteriophage origin of replication; arrow indicates direction of (+) strand synthesis
   6031..6186    -  CDS            lacZα (fragment): LacZα fragment of β-galactosidase; lacZ fragment
   6194..6212    +  promoter       T7 promoter: promoter for bacteriophage T7 RNA polymerase
   6644..6985    -  CDS            GAL4 (fragment): GAL4_YEAST - Experimental evidence at protein level: Swiss-Prot protein existence level 1. This protein is a positive regulator for the gene expression of the galactose-induced genes such as GAL1, GAL2, GAL7, GAL10, and MEL1 which code for the enzymes used to convert galactose to glucose. It recognizes a 17 base pair sequence in (5'-CGGRNNRCYNYNCNCCG-3') the upstream activating sequence (UAS-G) of these genes. From Saccharomyces cerevisiae (strain ATCC 204508 / S288c) (Baker's yeast).
   7002..7021    -  CDS            SV40 NLS (fragment): nuclear localization signal of SV40 (simian virus 40) large T antigen
   7061..7681    -  CDS            tetR: TETR2_ECOLX - Experimental evidence at protein level: Swiss-Prot protein existence level 1. TetR is the repressor of the tetracycline resistance element; its N-terminal region forms a helix-turn-helix structure and binds DNA. Binding of tetracycline to TetR reduces the repressor affinity for the tetracycline resistance gene (tetA) promoter operator sites. From Escherichia coli.
