[The description below was written by a language model from this plasmid's Addgene catalogue record and pLannotate feature annotations shown in this document.]
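Description:
pSSa26 is an 8,248 bp yeast expression plasmid built on the pVS29 backbone. It supplies the reverse tetracycline-controlled transactivator, CgrtTA, as one component of a doxycycline-inducible gene expression system for Candida glabrata. In E. coli it is maintained as a high-copy plasmid through a ColE1/pUC-type origin and selected with ampicillin via the β-lactamase gene. The backbone also retains typical phagemid cloning elements: an f1 origin, flanking T3 and T7 promoters, and lac promoter/operator and lacZα remnants. For yeast, the recorded selectable marker is hygromycin, matching the annotated HygR (aminoglycoside phosphotransferase) coding sequence. The feature table also shows a URA3 promoter with only a fragment of the URA3 coding sequence and a partial minimal FRT site near the hygromycin cassette. The record does not explain the role of either, and no yeast replication origin or centromere is annotated, so how the plasmid is maintained or integrated in yeast cannot be stated from these fields.

The 1,041 bp CgrtTA insert was cloned between SacI and SpeI sites, both retained, and is listed as driven by the S. cerevisiae PGK1 promoter, a strong constitutive glycolytic promoter; this promoter is not picked up in the automated annotation. The annotation resolves the transactivator on the reverse strand as a TetR DNA-binding domain followed by an SV40 nuclear localization signal fragment and a GAL4 fragment, which presumably provides the transcriptional activation function. A reverse transactivator of this type binds tet operator sequences only when doxycycline is present. Constitutive CgrtTA expression from this plasmid would therefore allow drug-dependent switching on of a separately supplied tetO-controlled target gene. The associated publication describes the system as intended for both in vitro and in vivo use.
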