Addgene plasmid #186784: pSSa26
Purpose: Expression of reverse transactivator (CgrtTA)
Depositing lab: Dominique Sanglard. Depositing organization: Universite de Lausanne (UNIL). Publication: A novel Candida glabrata doxycycline-inducible system for in vitro/in vivo use. Schrevens S, Sanglard D. FEMS Yeast Res. 2022 Sep 24;22(1):foac046. doi: 10.1093/femsyr/foac046. PubMed 36047937.
Backbone
  Vector backbone: pVS29
  Total vector size (bp): 8248
  Vector type: Yeast Expression
  Selectable markers: Hygromycin
Growth in bacteria
  Bacterial resistance: Ampicillin, 100 μg/mL
  Growth temperature: 37°C
  Growth strain: DH5alpha
  Copy number: High Copy
Gene/Insert
  Gene/Insert name: CgrtTA
  Insert size (bp): 1041
  Promoter: ScPGK1p
  Cloning method: Restriction Enzyme; 5′ cloning site SacI (not destroyed); 3′ cloning site SpeI (not destroyed)
  Sequencing primers: 5′ GTATTTCACACCGCATAGGGT; 3′ CCAACACCGTTCAACAACTCCA
Terms and licenses: Academic/Nonprofit Terms; Industry Terms: Not Available to Industry
How to cite: pSSa26 was a gift from Dominique Sanglard (Addgene plasmid # 186784 ; http://n2t.net/addgene:186784 ; RRID:Addgene_186784)
